>Addgene plasmid #138328 | pAAV-synapsin-HaloCaMP1b-EGFP | depositor full sequence | sequence record 267142 | pAAV-synapsin-HaloCaMP1b-EGFP sequence 6562 bps
AGCGCCCAATACGCAAACCGCCTCTCCCCGCGCGTTGGCCGATTCATTAATGCAGCTGCGCGCTCGCTCG
CTCACTGAGGCCGCCCGGGCAAAGCCCGGGCGTCGGGCGACCTTTGGTCGCCCGGCCTCAGTGAGCGAGC
GAGCGCGCAGAGAGGGAGTGGCCAACTCCATCACTAGGGGTTCCTTGTAGTTAATGATTAACCCGCCATG
CTACTTATCTACGTAGCCATGCTCTAGGAAGATCTCTGCAGAGGGCCCTGCGTATGAGTGCAAGTGGGTT
TTAGGACCAGGATGAGGCGGGGTGGGGGTGCCTACCTGACGACCGACCCCGACCCACTGGACAAGCACCC
AACCCCCATTCCCCAAATTGCGCATCCCCTATCAGAGAGGGGGAGGGGAAACAGGATGCGGCGAGGCGCG
TGCGCACTGCCAGCTTCAGCACCGCGGACAGTGCCTTCGCCCCCGCCTGGCGGCGCGCGCCACCGCCGCC
TCAGCACTGAAGGCGCGCTGACGTCACTCGCCGGTCCCCCGCAAACTCCCCTTCCCGGCCACCTTGGTCG
CGTCCGCGCCGCCGCCGGCCCAGCCGGACCGCACCACGCGAGGCGCGAGATAGGGGGGCACGGGCGCGAC
CATCTGCGCTGCGGCGCCGGCGACTCAGCGCTGCCTCAGTCTGCGGTGGGCAGCGGAGGAGTCGTGTCGT
GCCTGAGAGCGCAGTCGAATTCAAGCTGCTAGCAAGGATCCGCCACCATGCTGCAGAACGAGCTTGCTCT
TAAGTTGGCTGGACTTGATATTAACAAGACTGGAGGTTCTCATCATCACCACCACCATGGAGTGCGGGTT
ATTCCCAGACTTGATACCCTGATACTCGTGAAAGCAATGGGCCACCGAAAACGATTCGGTAACCCCTTTA
GGCCTAAGGAGACCTTCCAGGCCTTCCGCACCACCGACGTCGGCCGCAAGCTGATCATCGATCAGAACGT
TTTTATCGAGGGTACGCTGCCGATGGGTGTCGTCCGCCCGCTGACTGAAGTCGAGATGGACCATTACCGC
GAGCCGTTCCTGAATCCTGTTGACCGCGAGCCACTGTGGCGCTTCCCAAACGAGCTGCCAATCGCCGGTG
AGCCAGCGAACATCGTCGCGCTGGTCGAAGAATACATGGACTGGCTGCACCAGTCCCCTGTCCCGAAGCT
GCTGTTCTGGGGCACCCCAGGCGTTCTGATCCCACCGGCCGAAGCCGCTCGCCTGGCCAAAAGCCTGCCT
AACTGCAAGGCTGTGGACATCGGCCCGGGTCTGAATCTGCTGCAAGAAGACAACCCGGACCTGATCGGCA
GCGAGATCGCGCGCTGGCTGTCGACGCTCGAGATTTCCGGCGGAGGAACAGGTGGTTCTGGTGGAACAGG
GGGTAGCGGAGGTACAGGAGGAAGTATGGCGGAGATCGGAACTGGATTCCCGTTTGATCCGCATTATGTG
GAAGTTCTGGGAGAGCGCATGCATTATGTGGACGTTGGTCCTCGTGATGGGACACCAGTGCTGTTCCTTC
ACGGCAATCCGACATCGTCGTACGTGTGGCGTAATATCATCCCGCACGTTGCCCCCAAGCACCGCTGCAT
TGCCCCTGACTTAATTGGTATGGGGAAAAGTGATAAGCCTGATCTGGGGTACTTCTTTGACGACCACGTA
CGCTTCATGGATGCTTTTATTGAAGCATTGGGTTTGGAGGAAGTAGTTTTGGTGATCCATGATTGGGGTA
GTGCTCTGGGGTTCCATTGGGCCAAGCGTAACCCAGAACGCGTGAAAGGAATTGCCTTTATGGAGTTCAT
CCGTCCGATTCCAACATGGGACGAATGGCCTTTTGCACGC
[438 nt withheld, positions 1861-2298]
AAGATTTCCGGCGGCGGAAGCGGCATGGTCTCTAAGGGGGAGGAACTCTTTACCGGTGTGGTGCCAATAC
TTGTAGAGCTCGATGGGGACGTTAATGGACACAAATTTTCTGTCTCAGGTGAGGGTGAGGGAGATGCAAC
TTATGGAAAACTGACATTGAAATTCATCTGCACAACAGGCAAATTGCCTGTCCCCTGGCCTACCCTGGTA
ACCACCCTCACTTATGGCGTTCAGTGCTTCTCCCGGTATCCTGATCACATGAAACAGCATGATTTCTTCA
AATCAGCAATGCCCGAAGGTTATGTTCAAGAGCGGACCATCTTTTTCAAGGACGATGGAAACTATAAAAC
CAGAGCTGAGGTTAAGTTCGAGGGAGATACTTTGGTGAATCGGATCGAACTGAAGGGGATAGACTTCAAA
GAGGATGGGAACATTTTGGGGCATAAACTCGAATATAACTACAACTCCCACAACGTGTATATCATGGCTG
ACAAACAGAAGAACGGGATCAAAGTAAATTTTAAGATACGACACAATATAGAGGACGGTAGTGTCCAACT
TGCTGATCACTACCAGCAGAATACACCCATCGGAGACGGACCCGTTCTCTTGCCCGATAATCACTATCTC
TCTACACAATCCGCTCTGTCTAAAGATCCAAACGAAAAGCGGGACCACATGGTACTGCTTGAGTTCGTTA
CAGCCGCTGGTATCACCTTGGGCATGGATGAGTTGTATAAATAAAAGCTTATCGATAATCAACCTCTGGA
TTACAAAATTTGTGAAAGATTGACTGGTATTCTTAACTATGTTGCTCCTTTTACGCTATGTGGATACGCT
GCTTTAATGCCTTTGTATCATGCTATTGCTTCCCGTATGGCTTTCATTTTCTCCTCCTTGTATAAATCCT
GGTTGCTGTCTCTTTATGAGGAGTTGTGGCCCGTTGTCAGGCAACGTGGCGTGGTGTGCACTGTGTTTGC
TGACGCAACCCCCACTGGTTGGGGCATTGCCACCACCTGTCAGCTCCTTTCCGGGACTTTCGCTTTCCCC
CTCCCTATTGCCACGGCGGAACTCATCGCCGCCTGCCTTGCCCGCTGCTGGACAGGGGCTCGGCTGTTGG
GCACTGACAATTCCGTGGTGTTGTCGGGGAAATCATCGTCCTTTCCTTGGCTGCTCGCCTGTGTTGCCAC
CTGGATTCTGCGCGGGACGTCCTTCTGCTACGTCCCTTCGGCCCTCAATCCAGCGGACCTTCCTTCCCGC
GGCCTGCTGCCGGCTCTGCGGCCTCTTCCGCGTCTTCGCCTTCGCCCTCAGACGAGTCGGATCTCCCTTT
GGGCCGCCTCCCCGCATCGATACCGTCGACCTCGACCCGGGCGGCCGCTTCGAGCAGACATGATAAGATA
CATTGATGAGTTTGGACAAACCACAACTAGAATGCAGTGAAAAAAATGCTTTATTTGTGAAATTTGTGAT
GCTATTGCTTTATTTGTAACCATTATAAGCTGCAATAAACAAGTTAACAACAACAATTGCATTCATTTTA
TGTTTCAGGTTCAGGGGGAGATGTGGGAGGTTTTTTAAAGCAAGTAAAACCTCTACAAATGTGGTAAAAT
CGATAAGGATCTTCCTAGAGCATGGCTACGTAGATAAGTAGCATGGCGGGTTAATCATTAACTACAAGGA
ACCCCTAGTGATGGAGTTGGCCACTCCCTCTCTGCGCGCTCGCTCGCTCACTGAGGCCGGGCGACCAAAG
GTCGCCCGACGCCCGGGCTTTGCCCGGGCGGCCTCAGTGAGCGAGCGAGCGCGCAGCTGGCGTAATAGCG
AAGAGGCCCGCACCGATCGCCCTTCCCAACAGTTGCGCAGCCTGAATGGCGAATGGG
[124 nt withheld, positions 4176-4299]
C
[91 nt withheld, positions 4301-4391]
A
[49 nt withheld, positions 4393-4441]
CCTTTGACGTTGGAGTCCACGTTCTTT
[37 nt withheld, positions 4469-4505]
ACCCTATCTCGGTCTATTCTTTTGATTTATAAGGGATTTTGCCGATTTCGGCCTATTGGTTAAAAAATGA
GCTGATTTAACAAAAATTTAACGCGAATTTTAACAAAATATTAACGCTTACAATTTAGGTGGCACTTTTC
GGGGAAATGTGCGCGGAACCCCTATTTGTTTATTTTTCTAAATACATTCAAATATGTATCCGCTCATGAG
ACAATAACCCTGATAAATGCTTCAATAATATTGAAAAAGGAAGAGTATGAGTATTCAACATTTCCGTGTC
GCCCTTATTCCCTTTTTTGCGGCATTTTGCCTTCCTGTTTTTGCTCACCCAGAAACGCTGGTGAAAGTAA
AAGATGCTGAAGATCAGTTGGGTGCACGAGTGGGTTACATCGAACTGGATCTCAACAGCGGTAAGATCCT
TGAGAGTTTTCGCCCCGAAGAACGTTTTCCAATGATGAGCACTTTTAAAGTTCTGCTATGTGGCGCGGTA
TTATCCCGTATTGACGCCGGGCAAGAGCAACTCGGTCGCCGCATACACTATTCTCAGAATGACTTGGTTG
AGTACTCACCAGTCACAGAAAAGCATCTTACGGATGGCATGACAGTAAGAGAATTATGCAGTGCTGCCAT
AACCATGAGTGATAACACTGCGGCCAACTTACTTCTGACAACGATCGGAGGACCGAAGGAGCTAACCGCT
TTTTTGCACAACATGGGGGATCATGTAACTCGCCTTGATCGTTGGGAACCGGAGCTGAATGAAGCCATAC
CAAACGACGAGCGTGACACCACGATGCCTGTAGCAATGGCAACAACGTTGCGCAAACTATTAACTGGCGA
ACTACTTACTCTAGCTTCCCGGCAACAATTAATAGACTGGATGGAGGCGGATAAAGTTGCAGGACCACTT
CTGCGCTCGGCCCTTCCGGCTGGCTGGTTTATTGCTGATAAATCTGGAGCCGGTGAGCGTGGGTCTCGCG
GTATCATTGCAGCACTGGGGCCAGATGGTAAGCCCTCCCGTATCGTAGTTATCTACACGACGGGGAGTCA
GGCAACTATGGATGAACGAAATAGACAGATCGCTGAGATAGGTGCCTCACTGATTAAGCATTGGTAACTG
TCAGACCAAGTTTACTCATATATACTTTAGATTGATTTAAAACTTCATTTTTAATTTAAAAGGATCTAGG
TGAAGATCCTTTTTGATAATCTCATGACCAAAATCCCTTAACGTGAGTTTTCGTTCCACTGAGCGTCAGA
CCCCGTAGAAAAGATCAAAGGATCTTCTTGAGATCCTTTTTTTCTGCGCGTAATCTGCTGCTTGCAAACA
AAAAAACCACCGCTACCAGCGGTGGTTTGTTTGCCGGATCAAGAGCTACCAACTCTTTTTCCGAAGGTAA
CTGGCTTCAGCAGAGCGCAGATACCAAATACTGTTCTTCTAGTGTAGCCGTAGTTAGGCCACCACTTCAA
GAACTCTGTAGCACCGCCTACATACCTCGCTCTGCTAATCCTGTTACCAGTGGCTGCTGCCAGTGGCGAT
AAGTCGTGTCTTACCGGGTTGGACTCAAGACGATAGTTACCGGATAAGGCGCAGCGGTCGGGCTGAACGG
GGGGTTCGTGCACACAGCCCAGCTTGGAGCGAACGACCTACACCGAACTGAGATACCTACAGCGTGAGCT
ATGAGAAAGCGCCACGCTTCCCGAAGGGAGAAAGGCGGACAGGTATCCGGTAAGCGGCAGGGTCGGAACA
GGAGAGCGCACGAGGGAGCTTCCAGGGGGAAACGCCTGGTATCTTTATAGTCCTGTCGGGTTTCGCCACC
TCTGACTTGAGCGTCGATTTTTGTGATGCTCGTCAGGGGGGCGGAGCCTATGGAAAAACGCCAGCAACGC
GGCCTTTTTACGGTTCCTGGCCTTTTGCTGGCCTTTTGCTCACATGTTCTTTCCTGCGTTATCCCCTGAT
TCTGTGGATAACCGTATTACCGCCTTTGAGTGAGCTGATACCGCTCGCCGCAGCCGAACGACCGAGCGCA
GCGAGTCAGTGAGCGAGGAAGCGGAAG
Features (pLannotate 1.2.2; 18 found; start..end, strand, type, name):
      2..58      +  CDS            lacI (fragment): lac repressor; lacI; The lac repressor binds to the lac operator to inhibit transcription in E. coli. This inhibition can be relieved by adding lactose or isopropyl-β-D-thiogalactopyranoside (IPTG).
     52..185     -  repeat_region  AAV2 ITR: inverted terminal repeat of adeno-associated virus serotype 2 inverted
    267..714     +  promoter       hSyn promoter: human synapsin I promoter; confers neuron-specific expression (Kügler et al., 2003)
    832..933     +  CDS            ckk-1 (fragment): KKCC_CAEEL - Experimental evidence at protein level: Swiss-Prot protein existence level 1. Calcium/calmodulin-dependent protein kinase which phosphorylates cmk-1 (PubMed:10336483, PubMed:10428833, PubMed:12231504). Component of a calcium-triggered signaling cascade involved in CRE-mediated transcriptional activation, probably through cmk-1-mediated crh-1/CREB phosphorylation (PubMed:12231504). From Caenorhabditis elegans.
    919..1371    +  CDS            HaloTag® (fragment): modified bacterial dehalogenase that forms covalent bonds with chloroalkane derivatives
   1426..1863    +  CDS            dhaA (fragment) (sequence partly withheld): DHAA_PSEPV - Experimental evidence at protein level: Swiss-Prot protein existence level 1. Catalyzes hydrolytic cleavage of carbon-halogen bonds in halogenated aliphatic compounds, leading to the formation of the corresponding primary alcohols, halide ions and protons. Has a broad substrate specificity, as it is able to dehalogenate mono- and di- chlorinated and brominated alkanes (up to at least C10), and the two isomers of 1,3-dichloropropene to 3-chloroallyl alcohol; the highest activity was found with 1,2-dibromoethane, while no activity was observed with the analog 1,2-dichloroethane. Fro
   1861..2301    +  CDS            CALM1 (sequence partly withheld): CALM1_HUMAN - Also known as CALM, CAM, CAM1. Experimental evidence at protein level: Swiss-Prot protein existence level 1. (Microbial infection) Required for Legionella pneumophila SidJ glutamylase activity. From Homo sapiens (Human).
   2323..3039    +  CDS            EGFP: EGFP is a basic (constitutively fluorescent) green fluorescent protein published in 1996, derived from Aequorea victoria. It is reported to be a rapidly-maturing weak dimer with moderate acid sensitivity.
   3055..3643    +  misc_feature   WPRE: woodchuck hepatitis virus posttranscriptional regulatory element
   3644..3663    +  misc_feature   MCS (fragment): pBluescript multiple cloning site
   3692..3813    -  polyA_signal   SV40 poly(A) signal: SV40 polyadenylation signal
   3836..3904    -  CDS            large T antigen (fragment): large T antigen from SV40 (simian virus 40)
   3975..4107    +  repeat_region  AAV2 ITR (fragment): inverted terminal repeat of adeno-associated virus serotype 2 inverted
   4102..4171    +  CDS            lacZα (fragment): LacZα fragment of β-galactosidase; lacZ fragment
   4176..4604    +  rep_origin     f1 ori (sequence partly withheld): f1 bacteriophage origin of replication; arrow indicates direction of (+) strand synthesis
   4657..4761    +  promoter       AmpR promoter: bla
   4762..5622    +  CDS            AmpR: β-lactamase; bla; confers resistance to ampicillin, carbenicillin, and related antibiotics
   5793..6381    +  rep_origin     ori: high-copy-number ColE1/pMB1/pBR322/pUC origin of replication
