>Addgene plasmid #138328 | pAAV-synapsin-HaloCaMP1b-EGFP | addgene full sequence | sequence record 275495 | Addgene NGS Result
CTGCGCGCTCGCTCGCTCACTGAGGCCGCCCGGGCAAAGCCCGGGCGTCGGGCGACCTTTGGTCGCCCGG
CCTCAGTGAGCGAGCGAGCGCGCAGAGAGGGAGTGGCCAACTCCATCACTAGGGGTTCCTTGTAGTTAAT
GATTAACCCGCCATGCTACTTATCTACGTAGCCATGCTCTAGGAAGATCTCTGCAGAGGGCCCTGCGTAT
GAGTGCAAGTGGGTTTTAGGACCAGGATGAGGCGGGGTGGGGGTGCCTACCTGACGACCGACCCCGACCC
ACTGGACAAGCACCCAACCCCCATTCCCCAAATTGCGCATCCCCTATCAGAGAGGGGGAGGGGAAACAGG
ATGCGGCGAGGCGCGTGCGCACTGCCAGCTTCAGCACCGCGGACAGTGCCTTCGCCCCCGCCTGGCGGCG
CGCGCCACCGCCGCCTCAGCACTGAAGGCGCGCTGACGTCACTCGCCGGTCCCCCGCAAACTCCCCTTCC
CGGCCACCTTGGTCGCGTCCGCGCCGCCGCCGGCCCAGCCGGACCGCACCACGCGAGGCGCGAGATAGGG
GGGCACGGGCGCGACCATCTGCGCTGCGGCGCCGGCGACTCAGCGCTGCCTCAGTCTGCGGTGGGCAGCG
GAGGAGTCGTGTCGTGCCTGAGAGCGCAGTCGAATTCAAGCTGCTAGCAAGGATCCGCCACCATGCTGCA
GAACGAGCTTGCTCTTAAGTTGGCTGGACTTGATATTAACAAGACTGGAGGTTCTCATCATCACCACCAC
CATGGAGTGCGGGTTATTCCCAGACTTGATACCCTGATACTCGTGAAAGCAATGGGCCACCGAAAACGAT
TCGGTAACCCCTTTAGGCCTAAGGAGACCTTCCAGGCCTTCCGCACCACCGACGTCGGCCGCAAGCTGAT
CATCGATCAGAACGTTTTTATCGAGGGTACGCTGCCGATGGGTGTCGTCCGCCCGCTGACTGAAGTCGAG
ATGGACCATTACCGCGAGCCGTTCCTGAATCCTGTTGACCGCGAGCCACTGTGGCGCTTCCCAAACGAGC
TGCCAATCGCCGGTGAGCCAGCGAACATCGTCGCGCTGGTCGAAGAATACATGGACTGGCTGCACCAGTC
CCCTGTCCCGAAGCTGCTGTTCTGGGGCACCCCAGGCGTTCTGATCCCACCGGCCGAAGCCGCTCGCCTG
GCCAAAAGCCTGCCTAACTGCAAGGCTGTGGACATCGGCCCGGGTCTGAATCTGCTGCAAGAAGACAACC
CGGACCTGATCGGCAGCGAGATCGCGCGCTGGCTGTCGACGCTCGAGATTTCCGGCGGAGGAACAGGTGG
TTCTGGTGGAACAGGGGGTAGCGGAGGTACAGGAGGAAGTATGGCGGAGATCGGAACTGGATTCCCGTTT
GATCCGCATTATGTGGAAGTTCTGGGAGAGCGCATGCATTATGTGGACGTTGGTCCTCGTGATGGGACAC
CAGTGCTGTTCCTTCACGGCAATCCGACATCGTCGTACGTGTGGCGTAATATCATCCCGCACGTTGCCCC
CAAGCACCGCTGCATTGCCCCTGACTTAATTGGTATGGGGAAAAGTGATAAGCCTGATCTGGGGTACTTC
TTTGACGACCACGTACGCTTCATGGATGCTTTTATTGAAGCATTGGGTTTGGAGGAAGTAGTTTTGGTGA
TCCATGATTGGGGTAGTGCTCTGGGGTTCCATTGGGCCAAGCGTAACCCAGAACGCGTGAAAGGAATTGC
CTTTATGGAGTTCATCCGTCCGATTCCAACATGGGACGAATGGCCTTTTGCACGC
[438 nt withheld, positions 1806-2243]
AAGATTTCCGGCGGCGGAAGCGGCATGGTCTCTAAGGGGGAGGAACTCTTTACCGGTGTGGTGCCAATAC
TTGTAGAGCTCGATGGGGACGTTAATGGACACAAATTTTCTGTCTCAGGTGAGGGTGAGGGAGATGCAAC
TTATGGAAAACTGACATTGAAATTCATCTGCACAACAGGCAAATTGCCTGTCCCCTGGCCTACCCTGGTA
ACCACCCTCACTTATGGCGTTCAGTGCTTCTCCCGGTATCCTGATCACATGAAACAGCATGATTTCTTCA
AATCAGCAATGCCCGAAGGTTATGTTCAAGAGCGGACCATCTTTTTCAAGGACGATGGAAACTATAAAAC
CAGAGCTGAGGTTAAGTTCGAGGGAGATACTTTGGTGAATCGGATCGAACTGAAGGGGATAGACTTCAAA
GAGGATGGGAACATTTTGGGGCATAAACTCGAATATAACTACAACTCCCACAACGTGTATATCATGGCTG
ACAAACAGAAGAACGGGATCAAAGTAAATTTTAAGATACGACACAATATAGAGGACGGTAGTGTCCAACT
TGCTGATCACTACCAGCAGAATACACCCATCGGAGACGGACCCGTTCTCTTGCCCGATAATCACTATCTC
TCTACACAATCCGCTCTGTCTAAAGATCCAAACGAAAAGCGGGACCACATGGTACTGCTTGAGTTCGTTA
CAGCCGCTGGTATCACCTTGGGCATGGATGAGTTGTATAAATAAAAGCTTATCGATAATCAACCTCTGGA
TTACAAAATTTGTGAAAGATTGACTGGTATTCTTAACTATGTTGCTCCTTTTACGCTATGTGGATACGCT
GCTTTAATGCCTTTGTATCATGCTATTGCTTCCCGTATGGCTTTCATTTTCTCCTCCTTGTATAAATCCT
GGTTGCTGTCTCTTTATGAGGAGTTGTGGCCCGTTGTCAGGCAACGTGGCGTGGTGTGCACTGTGTTTGC
TGACGCAACCCCCACTGGTTGGGGCATTGCCACCACCTGTCAGCTCCTTTCCGGGACTTTCGCTTTCCCC
CTCCCTATTGCCACGGCGGAACTCATCGCCGCCTGCCTTGCCCGCTGCTGGACAGGGGCTCGGCTGTTGG
GCACTGACAATTCCGTGGTGTTGTCGGGGAAATCATCGTCCTTTCCTTGGCTGCTCGCCTGTGTTGCCAC
CTGGATTCTGCGCGGGACGTCCTTCTGCTACGTCCCTTCGGCCCTCAATCCAGCGGACCTTCCTTCCCGC
GGCCTGCTGCCGGCTCTGCGGCCTCTTCCGCGTCTTCGCCTTCGCCCTCAGACGAGTCGGATCTCCCTTT
GGGCCGCCTCCCCGCATCGATACCGTCGACCTCGACCCGGGCGGCCGCTTCGAGCAGACATGATAAGATA
CATTGATGAGTTTGGACAAACCACAACTAGAATGCAGTGAAAAAAATGCTTTATTTGTGAAATTTGTGAT
GCTATTGCTTTATTTGTAACCATTATAAGCTGCAATAAACAAGTTAACAACAACAATTGCATTCATTTTA
TGTTTCAGGTTCAGGGGGAGATGTGGGAGGTTTTTTAAAGCAAGTAAAACCTCTACAAATGTGGTAAAAT
CGATAAGGATCTTCCTAGAGCATGGCTACGTAGATAAGTAGCATGGCGGGTTAATCATTAACTACAAGGA
ACCCCTAGTGATGGAGTTGGCCACTCCCTCTCTGCGCGCTCGCTCGCTCACTGAGGCCGGGCGACCAAAG
GTCGCCCGACGCCCGGGCTTTGCCCGGGCGGCCTCAGTGAGCGAGCGAGCGCGCAGCTGGCGTAATAGCG
AAGAGGCCCGCACCGATCGCCCTTCCCAACAGTTGCGCAGCCTGAATGGCGAATGGG
[124 nt withheld, positions 4121-4244]
C
[91 nt withheld, positions 4246-4336]
A
[49 nt withheld, positions 4338-4386]
CCTTTGACGTTGGAGTCCACGTTCTTT
[37 nt withheld, positions 4414-4450]
ACCCTATCTCGGTCTATTCTTTTGATTTATAAGGGATTTTGCCGATTTCGGCCTATTGGTTAAAAAATGA
GCTGATTTAACAAAAATTTAACGCGAATTTTAACAAAATATTAACGCTTACAATTTAGGTGGCACTTTTC
GGGGAAATGTGCGCGGAACCCCTATTTGTTTATTTTTCTAAATACATTCAAATATGTATCCGCTCATGAG
ACAATAACCCTGATAAATGCTTCAATAATATTGAAAAAGGAAGAGTATGAGTATTCAACATTTCCGTGTC
GCCCTTATTCCCTTTTTTGCGGCATTTTGCCTTCCTGTTTTTGCTCACCCAGAAACGCTGGTGAAAGTAA
AAGATGCTGAAGATCAGTTGGGTGCACGAGTGGGTTACATCGAACTGGATCTCAACAGCGGTAAGATCCT
TGAGAGTTTTCGCCCCGAAGAACGTTTTCCAATGATGAGCACTTTTAAAGTTCTGCTATGTGGCGCGGTA
TTATCCCGTATTGACGCCGGGCAAGAGCAACTCGGTCGCCGCATACACTATTCTCAGAATGACTTGGTTG
AGTACTCACCAGTCACAGAAAAGCATCTTACGGATGGCATGACAGTAAGAGAATTATGCAGTGCTGCCAT
AACCATGAGTGATAACACTGCGGCCAACTTACTTCTGACAACGATCGGAGGACCGAAGGAGCTAACCGCT
TTTTTGCACAACATGGGGGATCATGTAACTCGCCTTGATCGTTGGGAACCGGAGCTGAATGAAGCCATAC
CAAACGACGAGCGTGACACCACGATGCCTGTAGCAATGGCAACAACGTTGCGCAAACTATTAACTGGCGA
ACTACTTACTCTAGCTTCCCGGCAACAATTAATAGACTGGATGGAGGCGGATAAAGTTGCAGGACCACTT
CTGCGCTCGGCCCTTCCGGCTGGCTGGTTTATTGCTGATAAATCTGGAGCCGGTGAGCGTGGGTCTCGCG
GTATCATTGCAGCACTGGGGCCAGATGGTAAGCCCTCCCGTATCGTAGTTATCTACACGACGGGGAGTCA
GGCAACTATGGATGAACGAAATAGACAGATCGCTGAGATAGGTGCCTCACTGATTAAGCATTGGTAACTG
TCAGACCAAGTTTACTCATATATACTTTAGATTGATTTAAAACTTCATTTTTAATTTAAAAGGATCTAGG
TGAAGATCCTTTTTGATAATCTCATGACCAAAATCCCTTAACGTGAGTTTTCGTTCCACTGAGCGTCAGA
CCCCGTAGAAAAGATCAAAGGATCTTCTTGAGATCCTTTTTTTCTGCGCGTAATCTGCTGCTTGCAAACA
AAAAAACCACCGCTACCAGCGGTGGTTTGTTTGCCGGATCAAGAGCTACCAACTCTTTTTCCGAAGGTAA
CTGGCTTCAGCAGAGCGCAGATACCAAATACTGTTCTTCTAGTGTAGCCGTAGTTAGGCCACCACTTCAA
GAACTCTGTAGCACCGCCTACATACCTCGCTCTGCTAATCCTGTTACCAGTGGCTGCTGCCAGTGGCGAT
AAGTCGTGTCTTACCGGGTTGGACTCAAGACGATAGTTACCGGATAAGGCGCAGCGGTCGGGCTGAACGG
GGGGTTCGTGCACACAGCCCAGCTTGGAGCGAACGACCTACACCGAACTGAGATACCTACAGCGTGAGCT
ATGAGAAAGCGCCACGCTTCCCGAAGGGAGAAAGGCGGACAGGTATCCGGTAAGCGGCAGGGTCGGAACA
GGAGAGCGCACGAGGGAGCTTCCAGGGGGAAACGCCTGGTATCTTTATAGTCCTGTCGGGTTTCGCCACC
TCTGACTTGAGCGTCGATTTTTGTGATGCTCGTCAGGGGGGCGGAGCCTATGGAAAAACGCCAGCAACGC
GGCCTTTTTACGGTTCCTGGCCTTTTGCTGGCCTTTTGCTCACATGTTCTTTCCTGCGTTATCCCCTGAT
TCTGTGGATAACCGTATTACCGCCTTTGAGTGAGCTGATACCGCTCGCCGCAGCCGAACGACCGAGCGCA
GCGAGTCGCTATTACGCCAG
Features (pLannotate 1.2.2; 17 found; start..end, strand, type, name):
    212..659     +  promoter       hSyn promoter: human synapsin I promoter; confers neuron-specific expression (Kügler et al., 2003)
    777..878     +  CDS            ckk-1 (fragment): KKCC_CAEEL - Experimental evidence at protein level: Swiss-Prot protein existence level 1. Calcium/calmodulin-dependent protein kinase which phosphorylates cmk-1 (PubMed:10336483, PubMed:10428833, PubMed:12231504). Component of a calcium-triggered signaling cascade involved in CRE-mediated transcriptional activation, probably through cmk-1-mediated crh-1/CREB phosphorylation (PubMed:12231504). From Caenorhabditis elegans.
    864..1316    +  CDS            HaloTag® (fragment): modified bacterial dehalogenase that forms covalent bonds with chloroalkane derivatives
   1371..1808    +  CDS            dhaA (fragment) (sequence partly withheld): DHAA_PSEPV - Experimental evidence at protein level: Swiss-Prot protein existence level 1. Catalyzes hydrolytic cleavage of carbon-halogen bonds in halogenated aliphatic compounds, leading to the formation of the corresponding primary alcohols, halide ions and protons. Has a broad substrate specificity, as it is able to dehalogenate mono- and di- chlorinated and brominated alkanes (up to at least C10), and the two isomers of 1,3-dichloropropene to 3-chloroallyl alcohol; the highest activity was found with 1,2-dibromoethane, while no activity was observed with the analog 1,2-dichloroethane. Fro
   1806..2246    +  CDS            CALM1 (sequence partly withheld): CALM1_HUMAN - Also known as CALM, CAM, CAM1. Experimental evidence at protein level: Swiss-Prot protein existence level 1. (Microbial infection) Required for Legionella pneumophila SidJ glutamylase activity. From Homo sapiens (Human).
   2268..2984    +  CDS            EGFP: EGFP is a basic (constitutively fluorescent) green fluorescent protein published in 1996, derived from Aequorea victoria. It is reported to be a rapidly-maturing weak dimer with moderate acid sensitivity.
   3000..3588    +  misc_feature   WPRE: woodchuck hepatitis virus posttranscriptional regulatory element
   3589..3608    +  misc_feature   MCS (fragment): pBluescript multiple cloning site
   3637..3758    -  polyA_signal   SV40 poly(A) signal: SV40 polyadenylation signal
   3781..3849    -  CDS            large T antigen (fragment): large T antigen from SV40 (simian virus 40)
   3920..4052    +  repeat_region  AAV2 ITR (fragment): inverted terminal repeat of adeno-associated virus serotype 2 inverted
   4047..4116    +  CDS            lacZα (fragment): LacZα fragment of β-galactosidase; lacZ fragment
   4121..4549    +  rep_origin     f1 ori (sequence partly withheld): f1 bacteriophage origin of replication; arrow indicates direction of (+) strand synthesis
   4602..4706    +  promoter       AmpR promoter: bla
   4707..5567    +  CDS            AmpR: β-lactamase; bla; confers resistance to ampicillin, carbenicillin, and related antibiotics
   5738..6326    +  rep_origin     ori: high-copy-number ColE1/pMB1/pBR322/pUC origin of replication
   6498..130     -  repeat_region  AAV2 ITR (fragment) (across the origin): inverted terminal repeat of adeno-associated virus serotype 2 inverted
