[The description below was written by a language model from this plasmid's Addgene catalogue record and pLannotate feature annotations shown in this document.]
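Description:
pAAV-synapsin-HaloCaMP1b-EGFP is an AAV transfer plasmid for neuron-targeted mammalian expression of a chemigenetic calcium indicator. The expression cassette lies between two AAV2 inverted terminal repeats, which allow it to be packaged into recombinant AAV particles when replication and capsid functions are supplied separately; the record notes viral preparations in two serotypes. In bacteria the plasmid is maintained by a high-copy ColE1/pUC-type origin and selected with ampicillin through the β-lactamase gene, and the backbone also carries an f1 origin. The depositor's sequence is 6,562 bp, while the repository's sequencing result is 6,500 bp. The two feature maps are otherwise equivalent, and the difference appears to fall in the region around one ITR, which is annotated as complete in one record and as a fragment in the other.

The human synapsin I promoter drives the HaloCaMP1b open reading frame, restricting expression to neurons. The annotations show a short calmodulin-dependent kinase kinase-like fragment, which probably serves as the calmodulin-binding peptide, followed by two HaloTag/dehalogenase segments and then calmodulin. This layout fits a rearranged HaloTag scaffold flanked by calcium-sensing domains. HaloTag covalently captures chloroalkane-linked dye ligands, so calcium-dependent conformational change is read out through the fluorescence of the bound synthetic dye, described in the associated work as far-red and tunable. The catalogue lists an N-terminal nuclear exclusion signal and His-tag, neither of which is separately annotated. A C-terminal EGFP fusion gives a constitutive green signal for locating expressing cells. A WPRE follows to enhance transcript expression, and then an SV40 polyadenylation signal, which the annotation places on the reverse strand. The construct is suited to calcium imaging in neurons after transfection or AAV delivery together with a HaloTag dye ligand.
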