Addgene plasmid #138328: pAAV-synapsin-HaloCaMP1b-EGFP
Purpose: chemigenetic calcium indicator
Depositing lab: Eric Schreiter. Depositing organization: HHMI, Janelia Research Campus. Publication: The HaloTag as a general scaffold for far-red tunable chemigenetic indicators. Deo C, Abdelfattah AS, Bhargava HK, Berro AJ, Falco N, Farrants H, Moeyaert B, Chupanova M, Lavis LD, Schreiter ER. Nat Chem Biol. 2021 Jun;17(6):718-723. doi: 10.1038/s41589-021-00775-w. Epub 2021 Apr 1. PubMed 33795886.
Backbone
  Vector backbone: pAAV
  Total vector size (bp): 6562
  Vector type: Mammalian Expression, AAV
Growth in bacteria
  Bacterial resistance: Ampicillin, 100 μg/mL
  Growth temperature: 30°C
  Growth strain: NEB Stable
  Copy number: High Copy
Gene/Insert
  Gene/Insert name: HaloCaMP1b
  Insert size (bp): 1554
  Promoter: synapsin
  Tag / fusion protein: Nuclear Exclusion Signal (N terminal on insert); His-tag (N terminal on insert); EGFP (C terminal on insert)
  Cloning method: Gibson Cloning
  Sequencing primers: 5′ ACCACGCGAGGCGCGAGATAG; 3′ CATAGCGTAAAAGGAGCAACA
Terms and licenses: Academic/Nonprofit Terms; Industry Terms: Not Available to Industry
Depositor comments: Please visit https://www.biorxiv.org/content/10.1101/2020.01.08.898783v1 for BioRxiv preprint.
How to cite: pAAV-synapsin-HaloCaMP1b-EGFP was a gift from Eric Schreiter (Addgene plasmid # 138328 ; http://n2t.net/addgene:138328 ; RRID:Addgene_138328) For viral preps, please replace (Addgene plasmid # 138328) in the above sentence with: (Addgene viral prep # 138328-AAV1) or (Addgene viral prep # 138328-AAV9)
